Addgene plasmid #182626: pOME0297M
Purpose: Human herpesvirus 8 strain JSC-1 clone BAC16, complete genome.
Depositing lab: Dirk Dittmer. Depositing organization: University of North Carolina at Chapel Hill.
Backbone
  Vector backbone: pcDNA3.1 (-)
  Vector type: Mammalian Expression
Growth in bacteria
  Bacterial resistance: Ampicillin, 100 μg/mL
  Growth temperature: 37°C
  Growth strain: DH5alpha
  Copy number: High Copy
Gene/Insert
  Gene/Insert name: T0_7-Rev
  Species: Other
  Insert size (bp): 711
  Cloning method: Unknown
Terms and licenses: Academic/Nonprofit Terms; Industry Terms: Not Available to Industry
How to cite: pOME0297M was a gift from Dirk Dittmer (Addgene plasmid # 182626 ; http://n2t.net/addgene:182626 ; RRID:Addgene_182626)
