[The description below was written by a language model from this plasmid's Addgene catalogue record and pLannotate feature annotations shown in this document.]
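Description:
pOME0297M is a mammalian expression plasmid built on the pcDNA3.1(-) backbone and carrying a 711 bp insert named T0_7-Rev. The purpose field reads "Human herpesvirus 8 strain JSC-1 clone BAC16, complete genome". For a 6.1 kb plasmid, this most plausibly names the reference sequence from which the insert was derived rather than the plasmid's contents. That would make the insert a fragment of the KSHV/HHV-8 genome, but the record lists the species only as "Other" and does not explain what T0_7 encodes or what the "Rev" suffix means (possibly a reverse orientation). The cloning method is also not recorded.

The feature table covers the backbone but does not annotate the insert, which presumably lies in the unannotated gap between the T7 promoter and the bGH polyadenylation signal. In that position it would be transcribed in mammalian cells from the human CMV immediate-early enhancer/promoter, and the T7 promoter would allow in vitro transcription. A separate SV40 early promoter drives the neomycin phosphotransferase gene, terminated by an SV40 poly(A) signal, which permits G418 selection of stably transfected cells. In E. coli the plasmid is maintained at high copy through a pUC-type ColE1 origin and selected with ampicillin via β-lactamase, and an f1 origin allows single-stranded DNA production. Several short annotated fragments (HIV-1 LTR, ble, lacI, bom and a second SV40 promoter piece) are probably backbone remnants or annotation-software matches rather than functional elements. The construct appears intended for expressing or transcribing a defined KSHV-derived segment in mammalian cells, but the record does not specify an application.
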