Features (pLannotate 1.2.2; 19 found; start..end, strand, type, name):
     28..80      -  misc_feature   bom (fragment): basis of mobility region from pBR322
    235..614     +  enhancer       CMV enhancer: human cytomegalovirus immediate early enhancer
    615..818     +  promoter       CMV promoter: human cytomegalovirus (CMV) immediate early promoter
    814..847     +  LTR            5' LTR (truncated) (fragment): truncated 5' long terminal repeat (LTR) from HIV-1
    863..881     +  promoter       T7 promoter: promoter for bacteriophage T7 RNA polymerase
   1709..1933    +  polyA_signal   bGH poly(A) signal: bovine growth hormone polyadenylation signal
   1937..1958    +  promoter       SV40 promoter (fragment): SV40 enhancer and early promoter
   1979..2407    +  rep_origin     f1 ori (sequence partly withheld): f1 bacteriophage origin of replication; arrow indicates direction of (+) strand synthesis
   2421..2750    +  promoter       SV40 promoter: SV40 enhancer and early promoter
   2817..3608    +  CDS            neo: KKA2_KLEPN - Also known as kan, nptII. Experimental evidence at protein level: Swiss-Prot protein existence level 1. Resistance to kanamycin, neomycin, paromomycin, ribostamycin, butirosin and gentamicin B. From Klebsiella pneumoniae.
   3632..3790    +  CDS            ble (fragment): BLE_KLEPN - Experimental evidence at protein level: Swiss-Prot protein existence level 1. Binding protein with a strong affinity to the bleomycin family of antibiotics. Binds to CL990; an antimitotic-antibiotic compound. From Klebsiella pneumoniae.
   3785..3906    +  polyA_signal   SV40 poly(A) signal: SV40 polyadenylation signal
   3979..3995    -  protein_bind   lac operator: The lac repressor binds to the lac operator to inhibit transcription in E. coli. This inhibition can be relieved by adding lactose or isopropyl-β-D-thiogalactopyranoside (IPTG). lac repressor encoded by lacI
   4003..4033    -  promoter       lac promoter: promoter for the E. coli lac operon
   4048..4069    -  protein_bind   CAP binding site: CAP binding activates transcription in the presence of cAMP. E. coli catabolite activator protein
   4082..4174    -  CDS            lacI (fragment): lac repressor; lacI; The lac repressor binds to the lac operator to inhibit transcription in E. coli. This inhibition can be relieved by adding lactose or isopropyl-β-D-thiogalactopyranoside (IPTG).
   4357..4945    -  rep_origin     ori: high-copy-number ColE1/pMB1/pBR322/pUC origin of replication
   5116..5976    -  CDS            AmpR: β-lactamase; bla; confers resistance to ampicillin, carbenicillin, and related antibiotics
   5977..6081    -  promoter       AmpR promoter: bla
>Addgene plasmid #182626 | pOME0297M | addgene full sequence | sequence record 359454 | Addgene NGS Result
GACGGATCGGGAGATCTCCCGATCCCCTATGGTGCACTCTCAGTACAATCTGCTCTGATGCCGCATAGTT
AAGCCAGTATCTGCTCCCTGCTTGTGTGTTGGAGGTCGCTGAGTAGTGCGCGAGCAAAATTTAAGCTACA
ACAAGGCAAGGCTTGACCGACAATTGCATGAAGAATCTGCTTAGGGTTAGGCGTTTTGCGCTGCTTCGCG
ATGTACGGGCCAGATATACGCGTTGACATTGATTATTGACTAGTTATTAATAGTAATCAATTACGGGGTC
ATTAGTTCATAGCCCATATATGGAGTTCCGCGTTACATAACTTACGGTAAATGGCCCGCCTGGCTGACCG
CCCAACGACCCCCGCCCATTGACGTCAATAATGACGTATGTTCCCATAGTAACGCCAATAGGGACTTTCC
ATTGACGTCAATGGGTGGAGTATTTACGGTAAACTGCCCACTTGGCAGTACATCAAGTGTATCATATGCC
AAGTACGCCCCCTATTGACGTCAATGACGGTAAATGGCCCGCCTGGCATTATGCCCAGTACATGACCTTA
TGGGACTTTCCTACTTGGCAGTACATCTACGTATTAGTCATCGCTATTACCATGGTGATGCGGTTTTGGC
AGTACATCAATGGGCGTGGATAGCGGTTTGACTCACGGGGATTTCCAAGTCTCCACCCCATTGACGTCAA
TGGGAGTTTGTTTTGGCACCAAAATCAACGGGACTTTCCAAAATGTCGTAACAACTCCGCCCCATTGACG
CAAATGGGCGGTAGGCGTGTACGGTGGGAGGTCTATATAAGCAGAGCTCTCTGGCTAACTAGAGAACCCA
CTGCTTACTGGCTTATCGAAATTAATACGACTCACTATAGGGAGACCCAAGCTGGCTAGCGTTTAAACGG
GCCCTCTAGACTCGAGCGGCCGCCACTGTGCTGGATATCTGCAGAATTCAAGAAAATTAGACAAATAACA
AAAACTTGTACACCGTGTGCGACGTTACATGACGGTACTTTCCACCAAGATATAGGTGGTGAACCGCAGA
CGGCTTCAGTCACGGTGTTAAAGTAATTGTTTGTTCCAGTTATGTAAGACTCCCTCACAAAAAACGGTAC
CATGGTAAGCACACCAAACCCTCTCGCCTGCGGTAAACGCACGTTTTACACGAAACGACCTCCGGTTGAA
GGCAGCGCGACCAACTACGCGCCGTGTAACACAGTTGGTCCCGTGGGAGGGGGTGGCTCACGAAATTACG
CCTCTCCTTACCACCGGACCAACTGTGGCGCACGGCCGGAAGACTTGACACTGACACAATACTCGGTGCC
CATACGGGAGCTATGCGGACGAGAAGTCGTAACATACACAAATTACAACACGAACCACGTTGGCACTAAC
ACGAAAACATAAAATAAAATGACTGTGAGAAACCCTCCCGTGCGATCGAAGTCACGCGCGGGCAACGTTG
AGCACAGGACTTACGATGCCCCGGTGCGACCGGTGAGCCCCCCTGTTGTGATTAGCGGTTGTCTGTTTGC
TCACCACCATAGCGGGGTTCGGAGGTCGCGGTGGGTAAATCATTGTGTAGGCCCTGTACTTGACGGTGTT
TGTGGCAATTCGGAGATAGGTACGTAACCCTAACCTCACTCCTCCCTCGGATCCGAGCTCGGTACCAAGC
TTAAGTTTAAACCGCTGATCAGCCTCGACTGTGCCTTCTAGTTGCCAGCCATCTGTTGTTTGCCCCTCCC
CCGTGCCTTCCTTGACCCTGGAAGGTGCCACTCCCACTGTCCTTTCCTAATAAAATGAGGAAATTGCATC
GCATTGTCTGAGTAGGTGTCATTCTATTCTGGGGGGTGGGGTGGGGCAGGACAGCAAGGGGGAGGATTGG
GAAGACAATAGCAGGCATGCTGGGGATGCGGTGGGCTCTATGGCTTCTGAGGCGGAAAGAACCAGCTGGG
GCTCTAGGGGGTATCCCC
[124 nt withheld, positions 1979-2102]
C
[91 nt withheld, positions 2104-2194]
A
[49 nt withheld, positions 2196-2244]
CCTTTGACGTTGGAGTCCACGTTCTTT
[37 nt withheld, positions 2272-2308]
ACCCTATCTCGGTCTATTCTTTTGATTTATAAGGGATTTTGCCGATTTCGGCCTATTGGTTAAAAAATGA
GCTGATTTAACAAAAATTTAACGCGAATTAATTCTGTGGAATGTGTGTCAGTTAGGGTGTGGAAAGTCCC
CAGGCTCCCCAGCAGGCAGAAGTATGCAAAGCATGCATCTCAATTAGTCAGCAACCAGGTGTGGAAAGTC
CCCAGGCTCCCCAGCAGGCAGAAGTATGCAAAGCATGCATCTCAATTAGTCAGCAACCATAGTCCCGCCC
CTAACTCCGCCCATCCCGCCCCTAACTCCGCCCAGTTCCGCCCATTCTCCGCCCCATGGCTGACTAATTT
TTTTTATTTATGCAGAGGCCGAGGCCGCCTCTGCCTCTGAGCTATTCCAGAAGTAGTGAGGAGGCTTTTT
TGGAGGCCTAGGCTTTTGCAAAAAGCTCCCGGGAGCTTGTATATCCATTTTCGGATCTGATCAAGAGACA
GGATGAGGATCGTTTCGCATGATTGAACAAGATGGATTGCACGCAGGTTCTCCGGCCGCTTGGGTGGAGA
GGCTATTCGGCTATGACTGGGCACAACAGACAATCGGCTGCTCTGATGCCGCCGTGTTCCGGCTGTCAGC
GCAGGGGCGCCCGGTTCTTTTTGTCAAGACCGACCTGTCCGGTGCCCTGAATGAACTGCAGGACGAGGCA
GCGCGGCTATCGTGGCTGGCCACGACGGGCGTTCCTTGCGCAGCTGTGCTCGACGTTGTCACTGAAGCGG
GAAGGGACTGGCTGCTATTGGGCGAAGTGCCGGGGCAGGATCTCCTGTCATCTCACCTTGCTCCTGCCGA
GAAAGTATCCATCATGGCTGATGCAATGCGGCGGCTGCATACGCTTGATCCGGCTACCTGCCCATTCGAC
CACCAAGCGAAACATCGCATCGAGCGAGCACGTACTCGGATGGAAGCCGGTCTTGTCGATCAGGATGATC
TGGACGAAGAGCATCAGGGGCTCGCGCCAGCCGAACTGTTCGCCAGGCTCAAGGCGCGCATGCCCGACGG
CGAGGATCTCGTCGTGACCCATGGCGATGCCTGCTTGCCGAATATCATGGTGGAAAATGGCCGCTTTTCT
GGATTCATCGACTGTGGCCGGCTGGGTGTGGCGGACCGCTATCAGGACATAGCGTTGGCTACCCGTGATA
TTGCTGAAGAGCTTGGCGGCGAATGGGCTGACCGCTTCCTCGTGCTTTACGGTATCGCCGCTCCCGATTC
GCAGCGCATCGCCTTCTATCGCCTTCTTGACGAGTTCTTCTGAGCGGGACTCTGGGGTTCGAAATGACCG
ACCAAGCGACGCCCAACCTGCCATCACGAGATTTCGATTCCACCGCCGCCTTCTATGAAAGGTTGGGCTT
CGGAATCGTTTTCCGGGACGCCGGCTGGATGATCCTCCAGCGCGGGGATCTCATGCTGGAGTTCTTCGCC
CACCCCAACTTGTTTATTGCAGCTTATAATGGTTACAAATAAAGCAATAGCATCACAAATTTCACAAATA
AAGCATTTTTTTCACTGCATTCTAGTTGTGGTTTGTCCAAACTCATCAATGTATCTTATCATGTCTGTAT
ACCGTCGACCTCTAGCTAGAGCTTGGCGTAATCATGGTCATAGCTGTTTCCTGTGTGAAATTGTTATCCG
CTCACAATTCCACACAACATACGAGCCGGAAGCATAAAGTGTAAAGCCTGGGGTGCCTAATGAGTGAGCT
AACTCACATTAATTGCGTTGCGCTCACTGCCCGCTTTCCAGTCGGGAAACCTGTCGTGCCAGCTGCATTA
ATGAATCGGCCAACGCGCGGGGAGAGGCGGTTTGCGTATTGGGCGCTCTTCCGCTTCCTCGCTCACTGAC
TCGCTGCGCTCGGTCGTTCGGCTGCGGCGAGCGGTATCAGCTCACTCAAAGGCGGTAATACGGTTATCCA
CAGAATCAGGGGATAACGCAGGAAAGAACATGTGAGCAAAAGGCCAGCAAAAGGCCAGGAACCGTAAAAA
GGCCGCGTTGCTGGCGTTTTTCCATAGGCTCCGCCCCCCTGACGAGCATCACAAAAATCGACGCTCAAGT
CAGAGGTGGCGAAACCCGACAGGACTATAAAGATACCAGGCGTTTCCCCCTGGAAGCTCCCTCGTGCGCT
CTCCTGTTCCGACCCTGCCGCTTACCGGATACCTGTCCGCCTTTCTCCCTTCGGGAAGCGTGGCGCTTTC
TCATAGCTCACGCTGTAGGTATCTCAGTTCGGTGTAGGTCGTTCGCTCCAAGCTGGGCTGTGTGCACGAA
CCCCCCGTTCAGCCCGACCGCTGCGCCTTATCCGGTAACTATCGTCTTGAGTCCAACCCGGTAAGACACG
ACTTATCGCCACTGGCAGCAGCCACTGGTAACAGGATTAGCAGAGCGAGGTATGTAGGCGGTGCTACAGA
GTTCTTGAAGTGGTGGCCTAACTACGGCTACACTAGAAGAACAGTATTTGGTATCTGCGCTCTGCTGAAG
CCAGTTACCTTCGGAAAAAGAGTTGGTAGCTCTTGATCCGGCAAACAAACCACCGCTGGTAGCGGTGGTT
TTTTTGTTTGCAAGCAGCAGATTACGCGCAGAAAAAAAGGATCTCAAGAAGATCCTTTGATCTTTTCTAC
GGGGTCTGACGCTCAGTGGAACGAAAACTCACGTTAAGGGATTTTGGTCATGAGATTATCAAAAAGGATC
TTCACCTAGATCCTTTTAAATTAAAAATGAAGTTTTAAATCAATCTAAAGTATATATGAGTAAACTTGGT
CTGACAGTTACCAATGCTTAATCAGTGAGGCACCTATCTCAGCGATCTGTCTATTTCGTTCATCCATAGT
TGCCTGACTCCCCGTCGTGTAGATAACTACGATACGGGAGGGCTTACCATCTGGCCCCAGTGCTGCAATG
ATACCGCGAGACCCACGCTCACCGGCTCCAGATTTATCAGCAATAAACCAGCCAGCCGGAAGGGCCGAGC
GCAGAAGTGGTCCTGCAACTTTATCCGCCTCCATCCAGTCTATTAATTGTTGCCGGGAAGCTAGAGTAAG
TAGTTCGCCAGTTAATAGTTTGCGCAACGTTGTTGCCATTGCTACAGGCATCGTGGTGTCACGCTCGTCG
TTTGGTATGGCTTCATTCAGCTCCGGTTCCCAACGATCAAGGCGAGTTACATGATCCCCCATGTTGTGCA
AAAAAGCGGTTAGCTCCTTCGGTCCTCCGATCGTTGTCAGAAGTAAGTTGGCCGCAGTGTTATCACTCAT
GGTTATGGCAGCACTGCATAATTCTCTTACTGTCATGCCATCCGTAAGATGCTTTTCTGTGACTGGTGAG
TACTCAACCAAGTCATTCTGAGAATAGTGTATGCGGCGACCGAGTTGCTCTTGCCCGGCGTCAATACGGG
ATAATACCGCGCCACATAGCAGAACTTTAAAAGTGCTCATCATTGGAAAACGTTCTTCGGGGCGAAAACT
CTCAAGGATCTTACCGCTGTTGAGATCCAGTTCGATGTAACCCACTCGTGCACCCAACTGATCTTCAGCA
TCTTTTACTTTCACCAGCGTTTCTGGGTGAGCAAAAACAGGAAGGCAAAATGCCGCAAAAAAGGGAATAA
GGGCGACACGGAAATGTTGAATACTCATACTCTTCCTTTTTCAATATTATTGAAGCATTTATCAGGGTTA
TTGTCTCATGAGCGGATACATATTTGAATGTATTTAGAAAAATAAACAAATAGGGGTTCCGCGCACATTT
CCCCGAAAAGTGCCACCTGACGTC
