>Addgene plasmid #182626 | pOME0297M | depositor partial sequence | sequence record 353547 | Insert
GAATTCAAGAAAATTAGACAAATAACAAAAACTTGTACACCGTGTGCGACGTTACATGACGGTACTTTCC
ACCAAGATATAGGTGGTGAACCGCAGACGGCTTCAGTCACGGTGTTAAAGTAATTGTTTGTTCCAGTTAT
GTAAGACTCCCTCACAAAAAACGGTACCATGGTAAGCACACCAAACCCTCTCGCCTGCGGTAAACGCACG
TTTTACACGAAACGACCTCCGGTTGAAGGCAGCGCGACCAACTACGCGCCGTGTAACACAGTTGGTCCCG
TGGGAGGGGGTGGCTCACGAAATTACGCCTCTCCTTACCACCGGACCAACTGTGGCGCACGGCCGGAAGA
CTTGACACTGACACAATACTCGGTGCCCATACGGGAGCTATGCGGACGAGAAGTCGTAACATACACAAAT
TACAACACGAACCACGTTGGCACTAACACGAAAACATAAAATAAAATGACTGTGAGAAACCCTCCCGTGC
GATCGAAGTCACGCGCGGGCAACGTTGAGCACAGGACTTACGATGCCCCGGTGCGACCGGTGAGCCCCCC
TGTTGTGATTAGCGGTTGTCTGTTTGCTCACCACCATAGCGGGGTTCGGAGGTCGCGGTGGGTAAATCAT
TGTGTAGGCCCTGTACTTGACGGTGTTTGTGGCAATTCGGAGATAGGTACGTAACCCTAACCTCACTCCT
CCCTCGGATCC
